>Addgene plasmid #142352 | TFORF2672 | addgene full sequence | sequence record 397185 | Addgene NGS Result
TTAATGTAGTCTTATGCAATACTCTTGTAGTCTTGCAACATGGTAACGATGAGTTAGCAACATGCCTTAC
AAGGAGAGAAAAAGCACCGTGCATGCCGATTGGTGGAAGTAAGGTGGTACGATCGTGCCTTATTAGGAAG
GCAACAGACGGGTCTGACATGGATTGGACGAACCACTGAATTGCCGCATTGCAGAGATATTGTATTTAAG
TGCCTAGCTCGATACATAAACGGGTCTCTCTGGTTAGACCAGATCTGAGCCTGGGAGCTCTCTGGCTAAC
TAGGGAACCCACTGCTTAAGCCTCAATAAAGCTTGCCTTGAGTGCTTCAAGTAGTGTGTGCCCGTCTGTT
GTGTGACTCTGGTAACTAGAGATCCCTCAGACCCTTTTAGTCAGTGTGGAAAATCTCTAGCAGTGGCGCC
CGAACAGGGACTTGAAAGCGAAAGGGAAACCAGAGGAGCTCTCTCGACGCAGGACTCGGCTTGCTGAAGC
GCGCACGGCAAGAGGCGAGGGGCGGCGACTGGTGAGTACGCCAAAAATTTTGACTAGCGGAGGCTAGAAG
GAGAGAGATGGGTGCGAGAGCGTCAGTATTAAGCGGGGGAGAATTAGATCGCGATGGGAAAAAATTCGGT
TAAGGCCAGGGGGAAAGAAAAAATATAAATTAAAACATATAGTATGGGCAAGCAGGGAGCTAGAACGATT
CGCAGTTAATCCTGGCCTGTTAGAAACATCAGAAGGCTGTAGACAAATACTGGGACAGCTACAACCATCC
CTTCAGACAGGATCAGAAGAACTTAGATCATTATATAATACAGTAGCAACCCTCTATTGTGTGCATCAAA
GGATAGAGATAAAAGACACCAAGGAAGCTTTAGACAAGATAGAGGAAGAGCAAAACAAAAGTAAGACCAC
CGCACAGCAAGCGGCCGCTGATCTTCAGACCTGGAGGAGGAGATATGAGGGACAATTGGAGAAGTGAATT
ATATAAATATAAAGTAGTAAAAATTGAACCATTAGGAGTAGCACCCACCAAGGCAAAGAGAAGAGTGGTG
CAGAGAGAAAAAAGAGCAGTGGGAATAGGAGCTTTGTTCCTTGGGTTCTTGGGAGCAGCAGGAAGCACTA
TGGGCGCAGCGTCAATGACGCTGACGGTACAGGCCAGACAATTATTGTCTGGTATAGTGCAGCAGCAGAA
CAATTTGCTGAGGGCTATTGAGGCGCAACAGCATCTGTTGCAACTCACAGTCTGGGGCATCAAGCAGCTC
CAGGCAAGAATCCTGGCTGTGGAAAGATACCTAAAGGATCAACAGCTCCTGGGGATTTGGGGTTGCTCTG
GAAAACTCATTTGCACCACTGCTGTGCCTTGGAATGCTAGTTGGAGTAATAAATCTCTGGAACAGATTTG
GAATCACACGACCTGGATGGAGTGGGACAGAGAAATTAACAATTACACAAGCTTAATACACTCCTTAATT
GAAGAATCGCAAAACCAGCAAGAAAAGAATGAACAAGAATTATTGGAATTAGATAAATGGGCAAGTTTGT
GGAATTGGTTTAACATAACAAATTGGCTGTGGTATATAAAATTATTCATAATGATAGTAGGAGGCTTGGT
AGGTTTAAGAATAGTTTTTGCTGTACTTTCTATAGTGAATAGAGTTAGGCAGGGATATTCACCATTATCG
TTTCAGACCCACCTCCCAACCCCGAGGGGACCCATGCATTGCATCTCAATTAGTCAGCAACCAGGTGTGG
AAAGTCCCCAGGCTCCCCAGCAGGCAGAAGTATGCAAAGCATGCGTCTCAATTAGTCAGCAACCATAGTC
CCGCCCCTAACTCCGCCCATCCCGCCCCTAACTCCGCCCAGTTCCGCCCATTCTCCGCCCCATGGCTGAC
TAATTTTTTTTATTTATGCAGAGGCCGAGGCCGCCTCGGCCTCTGAGCTATTCCAGAAGTAGTGAGGAGG
CTTTTTTGGAGGCCTAGGCTTTTGCAAAAAGCTTTCTAGAGGTACCACCGGAGCTTACCATGACCGAGTA
CAAGCCCACGGTGCGCCTCGCCACCCGCGACGACGTCCCCAGGGCCGTACGCACCCTCGCCGCCGCGTTC
GCCGACTACCCCGCCACGCGCCACACCGTCGATCCGGACCGCCACATCGAGCGGGTCACCGAGCTGCAAG
AACTCTTCCTCACGCGCGTCGGGCTCGACATCGGCAAGGTGTGGGTCGCGGACGACGGCGCCGCCGTGGC
GGTCTGGACCACGCCGGAGAGCGTCGAAGCGGGGGCGGTGTTCGCCGAGATCGGCCCGCGCATGGCCGAG
TTGAGCGGTTCCCGGCTGGCCGCGCAGCAACAGATGGAAGGCCTCCTGGCGCCGCACCGGCCCAAGGAGC
CCGCGTGGTTCCTGGCCACCGTCGGCGTCTCGCCCGACCACCAGGGCAAGGGTCTGGGCAGCGCCGTCGT
GCTCCCCGGAGTGGAGGCGGCCGAGCGCGCCGGGGTGCCCGCCTTCCTGGAGACCTCCGCGCCCCGCAAC
CTCCCCTTCTACGAGCGGCTCGGCTTCACCGTCACCGCCGACGTCGAGGTGCCCGAAGGACCGCGCACCT
GGTGCATGACCCGCAAGCCCGGTGCCAGTTAACGAATTCTAGATCTTGAGACAAATGGCAGTATTCATCC
ACAATTTTAAAAGAAAAGGGGGGATTGGGGGGTACAGTGCAGGGGAAAGAATAGTAGACATAATAGCAAC
AGACATACAAACTAAAGAATTACAAAAACAAATTACAAAAATTCAAAATTTTCGGGTTTATTACAGGGAC
AGCAGAGATCCACTTTGGCGCCGGCTCGAGGCCTGCAGGTGCAAAGATGGATAAAGTTTTAAACAGAGAG
GAATCTTTGCAGCTAATGGACCTTCTAGGTCTTGAAAGGAGTGGGAATTGGCTCCGGTGCCCGTCAGTGG
GCAGAGCGCACATCGCCCACAGTCCCCGAGAAGTTGGGGGGAGGGGTCGGCAATTGAACCGGTGCCTAGA
GAAGGTGGCGCGGGGTAAACTGGGAAAGTGATGTCGTGTACTGGCTCCGCCTTTTTCCCGAGGGTGGGGG
AGAACCGTATATAAGTGCAGTAGTCGCCGTGAACGTTCTTTTTCGCAACGGGTTTGCCGCCAGAACACAG
GTAAGTGCCGTGTGTGGTTCCCGCGGGCCTGGCCTCTTTACGGGTTATGGCCCTTGCGTGCCTTGAATTA
CTTCCACCTGGCTGCAGTACGTGATTCTTGATCCCGAGCTTCGGGTTGGAAGTGGGTGGGAGAGTTCGAG
GCCTTGCGCTTAAGGAGCCCCTTCGCCTCGTGCTTGAGTTGAGGCCTGGCCTGGGCGCTGGGGCCGCCGC
GTGCGAATCTGGTGGCACCTTCGCGCCTGTCTCGCTGCTTTCGATAAGTCTCTAGCCATTTAAAATTTTT
GATGACCTGCTGCGACGCTTTTTTTCTGGCAAGATAGTCTTGTAAATGCGGGCCAAGATCTGCACACTGG
TATTTCGGTTTTTGGGGCCGCGGGCGGCGACGGGGCCCGTGCGTCCCAGCGCACATGTTCGGCGAGGCGG
GGCCTGCGAGCGCGGCCACCGAGAATCGGACGGGGGTAGTCTCAAGCTGGCCGGCCTGCTCTGGTGCCTG
GCCTCGCGCCGCCGTGTATCGCCCCGCCCTGGGCGGCAAGGCTGGCCCGGTCGGCACCAGTTGCGTGAGC
GGAAAGATGGCCGCTTCCCGGCCCTGCTGCAGGGAGCTCAAAATGGAGGACGCGGCGCTCGGGAGAGCGG
GCGGGTGAGTCACCCACACAAAGGAAAAGGGCCTTTCCGTCCTCAGCCGTCGCTTCATGTGACTCCACGG
AGTACCGGGCGCCGTCCAGGCACCTCGATTAGTTCTCGAGCTTTTGGAGTACGTCGTCTTTAGGTTGGGG
GGAGGGGTTTTATGCGATGGAGTTTCCCCACACTGAGTGGGTGGAGACTGAAGTTAGGCCAGCTTGGCAC
TTGATGTAATTCTCCTTGGAATTTGCCCTTTTTGAGTTTGGATCTTGGTTCATTCTCAAGCCTCAGACAG
TGGTTCAAAGTTTTTTTCTTCCATTTCAGGTGTCGTGAGGCTAGCACCGCCACCATGCGGCAACCGTATC
TCAGTTCTCGCGAGGTTTCGTCTTCCCGGAAGCGTTGGAGGACATTCCCTGTTGACTGCGTCGCGATGTG
TGGCGACTGTGTGGAGAAGGAATATCCCAACCGGGGTAATACCTGCCTGGAGAATGGATCTTTCTTACTG
AACTTTACAGGCTGTGCAGTGTGCAGTAAGCGGGATTTTATGCTGATCACAAACAAATCCTTGAAAGAAG
AAGATGGAGAAGAAATAGTTACCTATGATCCAGATTTGTGTAAGAATTGTCATCATGTAATAGCCAGACA
TGAGTATACATTCAGTATCATGGATGAATTTCAGGAGTATACCATGCTGTGTCTGTTATGCGGCAAAGCC
GAAGATACTATCAGTATTCTCCCTGATGACCCCCGACAAATGACTCTCTTATTCTAGTAATGAACTAGTC
CGTAACTTGAAAGTATTTCGATTTCTTGGCTTTATATATCTTGTGGAAAGGACGAGTCATGAGCCGACAT
CACTGAGATACGCGTTAAGTCGACAATCAACCTCTGGATTACAAAATTTGTGAAAGATTGACTGGTATTC
TTAACTATGTTGCTCCTTTTACGCTATGTGGATACGCTGCTTTAATGCCTTTGTATCATGCTATTGCTTC
CCGTATGGCTTTCATTTTCTCCTCCTTGTATAAATCCTGGTTGCTGTCTCTTTATGAGGAGTTGTGGCCC
GTTGTCAGGCAACGTGGCGTGGTGTGCACTGTGTTTGCTGACGCAACCCCCACTGGTTGGGGCATTGCCA
CCACCTGTCAGCTCCTTTCCGGGACTTTCGCTTTCCCCCTCCCTATTGCCACGGCGGAACTCATCGCCGC
CTGCCTTGCCCGCTGCTGGACAGGGGCTCGGCTGTTGGGCACTGACAATTCCGTGGTGTTGTCGGGGAAA
TCATCGTCCTTTCCTTGGCTGCTCGCCTGTGTTGCCACCTGGATTCTGCGCGGGACGTCCTTCTGCTACG
TCCCTTCGGCCCTCAATCCAGCGGACCTTCCTTCCCGCGGCCTGCTGCCGGCTCTGCGGCCTCTTCCGCG
TCTTCGCCTTCGCCCTCAGACGAGTCGGATCTCCCTTTGGGCCGCCTCCCCGCGTCGACTTTAAGACCAA
TGACTTACAAGGCAGCTGTAGATCTTAGCCACTTTTTAAAAGAAAAGGGGGGACTGGAAGGGCTAATTCA
CTCCCAACGAAGACAAGATCTGCTTTTTGCTTGTACTGGGTCTCTCTGGTTAGACCAGATCTGAGCCTGG
GAGCTCTCTGGCTAACTAGGGAACCCACTGCTTAAGCCTCAATAAAGCTTGCCTTGAGTGCTTCAAGTAG
TGTGTGCCCGTCTGTTGTGTGACTCTGGTAACTAGAGATCCCTCAGACCCTTTTAGTCAGTGTGGAAAAT
CTCTAGCAGTACGTATAGTAGTTCATGTCATCTTATTATTCAGTATTTATAACTTGCAAAGAAATGAATA
TCAGAGAGTGAGAGGAACTTGTTTATTGCAGCTTATAATGGTTACAAATAAAGCAATAGCATCACAAATT
TCACAAATAAAGCATTTTTTTCACTGCATTCTAGTTGTGGTTTGTCCAAACTCATCAATGTATCTTATCA
TGTCTGGCTCTAGCTATCCCGCCCCTAACTCCGCCCATCCCGCCCCTAACTCCGCCCAGTTCCGCCCATT
CTCCGCCCCATGGCTGACTAATTTTTTTTATTTATGCAGAGGCCGAGGCCGCCTCGGCCTCTGAGCTATT
CCAGAAGTAGTGAGGAGGCTTTTTTGGAGGCCTAGGGACGTACCCAATTCGCCCTATAGTGAGTCGTATT
ACGCGCGCTCACTGGCCGTCGTTTTACAACGTCGTGACTGGGAAAACCCTGGCGTTACCCAACTTAATCG
CCTTGCAGCACATCCCCCTTTCGCCAGCTGGCGTAATAGCGAAGAGGCCCGCACCGATCGCCCTTCCCAA
CAGTTGCGCAGCCTGAATGGCGAATGGG
[124 nt withheld, positions 6119-6242]
C
[91 nt withheld, positions 6244-6334]
A
[49 nt withheld, positions 6336-6384]
CCTTTGACGTTGGAGTCCACGTTCTTT
[37 nt withheld, positions 6412-6448]
ACCCTATCTCGGTCTATTCTTTTGATTTATAAGGGATTTTGCCGATTTCGGCCTATTGGTTAAAAAATGA
GCTGATTTAACAAAAATTTAACGCGAATTTTAACAAAATATTAACGCTTACAATTTAGGTGGCACTTTTC
GGGGAAATGTGCGCGGAACCCCTATTTGTTTATTTTTCTAAATACATTCAAATATGTATCCGCTCATGAG
ACAATAACCCTGATAAATGCTTCAATAATATTGAAAAAGGAAGAGTATGAGTATTCAACATTTCCGTGTC
GCCCTTATTCCCTTTTTTGCGGCATTTTGCCTTCCTGTTTTTGCTCACCCAGAAACGCTGGTGAAAGTAA
AAGATGCTGAAGATCAGTTGGGTGCACGAGTGGGTTACATCGAACTGGATCTCAACAGCGGTAAGATCCT
TGAGAGTTTTCGCCCCGAAGAACGTTTTCCAATGATGAGCACTTTTAAAGTTCTGCTATGTGGCGCGGTA
TTATCCCGTATTGACGCCGGGCAAGAGCAACTCGGTCGCCGCATACACTATTCTCAGAATGACTTGGTTG
AGTACTCACCAGTCACAGAAAAGCATCTTACGGATGGCATGACAGTAAGAGAATTATGCAGTGCTGCCAT
AACCATGAGTGATAACACTGCGGCCAACTTACTTCTGACAACGATCGGAGGACCGAAGGAGCTAACCGCT
TTTTTGCACAACATGGGGGATCATGTAACTCGCCTTGATCGTTGGGAACCGGAGCTGAATGAAGCCATAC
CAAACGACGAGCGTGACACCACGATGCCTGTAGCAATGGCAACAACGTTGCGCAAACTATTAACTGGCGA
ACTACTTACTCTAGCTTCCCGGCAACAATTAATAGACTGGATGGAGGCGGATAAAGTTGCAGGACCACTT
CTGCGCTCGGCCCTTCCGGCTGGCTGGTTTATTGCTGATAAATCTGGAGCCGGTGAGCGTGGGTCTCGCG
GTATCATTGCAGCACTGGGGCCAGATGGTAAGCCCTCCCGTATCGTAGTTATCTACACGACGGGGAGTCA
GGCAACTATGGATGAACGAAATAGACAGATCGCTGAGATAGGTGCCTCACTGATTAAGCATTGGTAACTG
TCAGACCAAGTTTACTCATATATACTTTAGATTGATTTAAAACTTCATTTTTAATTTAAAAGGATCTAGG
TGAAGATCCTTTTTGATAATCTCATGACCAAAATCCCTTAACGTGAGTTTTCGTTCCACTGAGCGTCAGA
CCCCGTAGAAAAGATCAAAGGATCTTCTTGAGATCCTTTTTTTCTGCGCGTAATCTGCTGCTTGCAAACA
AAAAAACCACCGCTACCAGCGGTGGTTTGTTTGCCGGATCAAGAGCTACCAACTCTTTTTCCGAAGGTAA
CTGGCTTCAGCAGAGCGCAGATACCAAATACTGTTCTTCTAGTGTAGCCGTAGTTAGGCCACCACTTCAA
GAACTCTGTAGCACCGCCTACATACCTCGCTCTGCTAATCCTGTTACCAGTGGCTGCTGCCAGTGGCGAT
AAGTCGTGTCTTACCGGGTTGGACTCAAGACGATAGTTACCGGATAAGGCGCAGCGGTCGGGCTGAACGG
GGGGTTCGTGCACACAGCCCAGCTTGGAGCGAACGACCTACACCGAACTGAGATACCTACAGCGTGAGCT
ATGAGAAAGCGCCACGCTTCCCGAAGGGAGAAAGGCGGACAGGTATCCGGTAAGCGGCAGGGTCGGAACA
GGAGAGCGCACGAGGGAGCTTCCAGGGGGAAACGCCTGGTATCTTTATAGTCCTGTCGGGTTTCGCCACC
TCTGACTTGAGCGTCGATTTTTGTGATGCTCGTCAGGGGGGCGGAGCCTATGGAAAAACGCCAGCAACGC
GGCCTTTTTACGGTTCCTGGCCTTTTGCTGGCCTTTTGCTCACATGTTCTTTCCTGCGTTATCCCCTGAT
TCTGTGGATAACCGTATTACCGCCTTTGAGTGAGCTGATACCGCTCGCCGCAGCCGAACGACCGAGCGCA
GCGAGTCAGTGAGCGAGGAAGCGGAAGAGCGCCCAATACGCAAACCGCCTCTCCCCGCGCGTTGGCCGAT
TCATTAATGCAGCTGGCACGACAGGTTTCCCGACTGGAAAGCGGGCAGTGAGCGCAACGCAATTAATGTG
AGTTAGCTCACTCATTAGGCACCCCAGGCTTTACACTTTATGCTTCCGGCTCGTATGTTGTGTGGAATTG
TGAGCGGATAACAATTTCACACAGGAAACAGCTATGACCATGATTACGCCAAGCGCGCAATTAACCCTCA
CTAAAGGGAACAAAAGCTGGAGCTGCAAGC
Features (pLannotate 1.2.2; 31 found; start..end, strand, type, name):
      5..231     +  promoter       RSV promoter: Rous sarcoma virus enhancer/promoter
    232..412     +  LTR            5' LTR (truncated): truncated 5' long terminal repeat (LTR) from HIV-1
    459..584     +  misc_feature   HIV-1 Ψ: packaging signal of human immunodeficiency virus type 1
    568..931     +  CDS            HIV-1 gag (fragment): gag protein from human immunodeficiency virus 1; gag
   1077..1310    +  misc_feature   RRE: The Rev response element (RRE) of HIV-1 allows for Rev-dependent mRNA export from the nucleus to the cytoplasm.
   1687..1713    +  CDS            Rev (fragment): human immunodeficiency virus 1 (HIV-1) Rev protein; rev; enhances nuclear export of unspliced and incompletely spliced viral mRNAs
   1720..1743    +  promoter       SV40 promoter (fragment): SV40 early promoter
   1744..1815    +  promoter       SV40 promoter (fragment): SV40 enhancer and early promoter
   1839..1974    +  rep_origin     SV40 ori: SV40 origin of replication
   2020..2616    +  CDS            PuroR (fragment): puromycin N-acetyltransferase; pac from Streptomyces; confers resistance to puromycin
   2665..2782    +  misc_feature   cPPT/CTS: central polypurine tract and central termination sequence of HIV-1
   2847..2913    +  CDS            small t antigen (fragment): SV40 (simian virus 40) small t antigen
   2920..4098    +  promoter       EF-1α promoter: strong constitutive promoter for human elongation factor EF-1α
   4115..4534    +  CDS            CHURC1: CHUR_HUMAN - Also known as C14orf52, CHCH. Experimental evidence at protein level: Swiss-Prot protein existence level 1. Transcriptional activator that mediates FGF signaling during neural development. Plays a role in the regulation of cell movement (By similarity). Does not bind DNA by itself. From Homo sapiens (Human).
   4550..4603    +  promoter       U6 promoter (fragment): RNA polymerase III promoter for human U6 snRNA
   4645..5233    +  misc_feature   WPRE: woodchuck hepatitis virus posttranscriptional regulatory element
   5284..5303    +  misc_feature   cPPT/CTS (fragment): central polypurine tract and central termination sequence of HIV-1
   5305..5538    +  LTR            3' LTR (ΔU3): self-inactivating 3' long terminal repeat (LTR) from HIV-1
   5616..5737    +  polyA_signal   SV40 poly(A) signal: SV40 polyadenylation signal
   5777..5912    +  rep_origin     SV40 ori: SV40 origin of replication
   5933..5951    -  promoter       T7 promoter: promoter for bacteriophage T7 RNA polymerase
   5959..6114    +  CDS            lacZα (fragment): LacZα fragment of β-galactosidase; lacZ fragment
   6119..6547    +  rep_origin     f1 ori (sequence partly withheld): f1 bacteriophage origin of replication; arrow indicates direction of (+) strand synthesis
   6600..6704    +  promoter       AmpR promoter: bla
   6705..7565    +  CDS            AmpR: β-lactamase; bla; confers resistance to ampicillin, carbenicillin, and related antibiotics
   7736..8324    +  rep_origin     ori: high-copy-number ColE1/pMB1/pBR322/pUC origin of replication
   8507..8599    +  CDS            lacI (fragment): lac repressor; lacI; The lac repressor binds to the lac operator to inhibit transcription in E. coli. This inhibition can be relieved by adding lactose or isopropyl-β-D-thiogalactopyranoside (IPTG).
   8612..8633    +  protein_bind   CAP binding site: CAP binding activates transcription in the presence of cAMP. E. coli catabolite activator protein
   8648..8678    +  promoter       lac promoter: promoter for the E. coli lac operon
   8686..8702    +  protein_bind   lac operator: The lac repressor binds to the lac operator to inhibit transcription in E. coli. This inhibition can be relieved by adding lactose or isopropyl-β-D-thiogalactopyranoside (IPTG). lac repressor encoded by lacI
   8747..8765    +  promoter       T3 promoter: promoter for bacteriophage T3 RNA polymerase
