[The description below was written by a language model from this plasmid's Addgene catalogue record and pLannotate feature annotations shown in this document.]
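Description:
TFORF2672 is a lentiviral mammalian expression plasmid built on the pLX_TRC317 backbone and carrying the human CHURC1 open reading frame. It belongs to a barcoded transcription factor ORF collection. In bacteria it is maintained through a high-copy ColE1/pUC-type origin with ampicillin resistance (β-lactamase), and it also carries an f1 origin and remnants of a lac/T7/T3 cloning region. The depositor warns that the plasmid can recombine during propagation, as is common for LTR-containing vectors.

The viral portion has a third-generation, self-inactivating layout. An RSV promoter drives a truncated HIV-1 5' LTR, followed by the Ψ packaging signal with a partial gag sequence, the Rev response element for nuclear export of the genomic RNA, a cPPT/CTS element, and a ΔU3 3' LTR with a downstream SV40 polyadenylation signal. Within this transfer cassette, an SV40 early promoter drives puromycin N-acetyltransferase for selection of transduced cells. The strong constitutive EF-1α promoter drives CHURC1, annotated as a transcriptional activator that mediates FGF signalling in neural development and does not bind DNA on its own. A WPRE downstream of the ORF enhances transcript stability and expression.

According to the record, each construct in the series has a unique 24-bp barcode. The feature table does not annotate it, though the recorded insert is longer than the annotated coding sequence, and a short U6 promoter-like fragment lies between the ORF and the WPRE. The barcode allows the overexpressed factor to be identified in pooled screens, such as those examining directed differentiation.
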