Addgene plasmid #142352: TFORF2672
Purpose: Lentiviral vector for overexpressing transcription factor ORFs with unique 24-bp barcodes. Barcodes facilitate identification of transcription factors in pooled screens.
Depositing lab: Feng Zhang. Depositing organization: Broad Institute. Publication: A transcription factor atlas of directed differentiation. Joung J, Ma S, Tay T, Geiger-Schuller KR, Kirchgatterer PC, Verdine VK, Guo B, Arias-Garcia MA, Allen WE, Singh A, Kuksenko O, Abudayyeh OO, Gootenberg JS, Fu Z, Macrae RK, Buenrostro JD, Regev A, Zhang F. Cell. 2023 Jan 5;186(1):209-229.e26. doi: 10.1016/j.cell.2022.11.026. PubMed 36608654.
Backbone
  Vector backbone: pLX_TRC317
  Backbone manufacturer: Broad Institute Genetic Perturbation Platform
  Backbone size w/o insert (bp): 8264
  Vector type: Mammalian Expression, Lentiviral
  Selectable markers: Puromycin
Growth in bacteria
  Bacterial resistance: Ampicillin, 100 μg/mL
  Growth temperature: 37°C
  Growth strain: NEB Stable
  Copy number: High Copy
Gene/Insert
  Gene/Insert name: CHURC1
  Species: H. sapiens (human)
  Insert size (bp): 524
  Entrez Gene: CHURC1 (a.k.a. chch, My015, C14orf52, FLJ33064, FLJ51978, FLJ78804)
  Promoter: EF1a
  Cloning method: Unknown
  Sequencing primers: 5′ GGGTGGAGACTGAAGTTAGGCCAG; 3′ CACATAGCGTAAAAGGAGCAACATAG
Terms and licenses: Academic/Nonprofit Terms; Industry Terms: Not Available to Industry
Depositor comments: NM_145165,ENST00000607599 . The transcription factor ORF portion of this plasmid was synthesized by Genewiz. Please test multiple small colonies in case of plasmid recombination. To make this collection available in a timely manner, a portion of this collection was not fully sequenced by Addgene. If an Addgene verified full plasmid sequence is not available, please contact us prior to placing an order to request the full sequence.
How to cite: TFORF2672 was a gift from Feng Zhang (Addgene plasmid # 142352 ; http://n2t.net/addgene:142352 ; RRID:Addgene_142352)
