>Addgene plasmid #142352 | TFORF2672 | depositor partial sequence | sequence record 279194 | Insert
ACCGCCACCATGCGGCAACCGTATCTCAGTTCTCGCGAGGTTTCGTCTTCCCGGAAGCGTTGGAGGACAT
TCCCTGTTGACTGCGTCGCGATGTGTGGCGACTGTGTGGAGAAGGAATATCCCAACCGGGGTAATACCTG
CCTGGAGAATGGATCTTTCTTACTGAACTTTACAGGCTGTGCAGTGTGCAGTAAGCGGGATTTTATGCTG
ATCACAAACAAATCCTTGAAAGAAGAAGATGGAGAAGAAATAGTTACCTATGATCCAGATTTGTGTAAGA
ATTGTCATCATGTAATAGCCAGACATGAGTATACATTCAGTATCATGGATGAATTTCAGGAGTATACCAT
GCTGTGTCTGTTATGCGGCAAAGCCGAAGATACTATCAGTATTCTCCCTGATGACCCCCGACAAATGACT
CTCTTATTCTAGTAATGAACTAGTCCGTAACTTGAAAGTATTTCGATTTCTTGGCTTTATATATCTTGTG
GAAAGGACGAGTCATGAGCCGACATCACTGAGAT
