>Addgene plasmid #142352 | TFORF2672 | depositor partial sequence | sequence record 279195 | Barcode
GTCATGAGCCGACATCACTGAGAT
